>Addgene plasmid #149412 | pAAV-tMCK-ER-TurboID | addgene full sequence | sequence record 299816 | Addgene Partial NGS Result
CCTTAATTAGGCTGCGCGCTCGCTCGCTCACTGAGGCCGCCCGGGCAAAGCCCGGGCGGCCTCAGTGAGC
GAGCGAGCGCGCAGAGAGGGAGTGGCCAACTCCATCACTAGGGGTTCCTTGTAGTTAATGATTAACCCGC
CATGCTACTTATCTACGTAGCCATGCTCTAGGAAGATCGGAATTCGCCCTTAAGCTAGCCACTACGGGTC
TAGGCTGCCCATGTAAGGAGGCAAGGCCTGGGGACACCCGAGATGCCTGGTTATAATTAACCCCAACACC
TGCTGCCCCCCCCCCCCCAACACCTGCTGCCTGAGCCTGAGCGGTTACCCCACCCCGGTGCCTGGGTCTT
AGGCTCTGTACACCATGGAGGAGAAGCTCGCTCTAAAAATAACCCTGTCCCTGGTGGGCCCACTACGGGT
CTAGGCTGCCCATGTAAGGAGGCAAGGCCTGGGGACACCCGAGATGCCTGGTTATAATTAACCCCAACAC
CTGCTGCCCCCCCCCCCCCAACACCTGCTGCCTGAGCCTGAGCGGTTACCCCACCCCGGTGCCTGGGTCT
TAGGCTCTGTACACCATGGAGGAGAAGCTCGCTCTAAAAATAACCCTGTCCCTGGTGGGCCACTACGGGT
CTAGGCTGCCCATGTAAGGAGGCAAGGCCTGGGGACACCCGAGATGCCTGGTTATAATTAACCCCAACAC
CTGCTGCCCCCCCCCCCCCAACACCTGCTGCCTGAGCCTGAGCGGTTACCCCACCCCGGTGCCTGGGTCT
TAGGCTCTGTACACCATGGAGGAGAAGCTCGCTCTAAAAATAACCCTGTCCCTGGTGGGCCCCTCCCTGG
GGACAGCCCCTCCTGGCTAGTCACACCCTGTAGGCTCCTCTATATAACCCAGGGGCACAGGGGCTGCCCC
CGGGTCACGGGGATCCTCTAGACCTCCGAACGGTAAGAGCCTAGCATGTAGAACTGGTTACCCTGCAGAA
GTTGGTCGTGAGGCACTGGGCAGGTAAGTATCAAGGTTACAAGACAGGTTTAAGGAGACCAATAGAAACT
GGGCTTGTCGAGACAGAGAAGACTCTTGCGTTTCTGATAGGCACCTATTGGTCTTACTGACATCCACTTT
GCCTTTCTCTCCACAGGTGTCCAGGCGGCCGCGCCACCATGGAGACAGACACACTCCTGCTATGGGTGCT
GCTGCTCTGGGTTCCAGGTTCCACTGGTGACTACCCATACGATGTTCCAGATTACGCTGCTAGCAAAGAC
AATACTGTGCCTCTGAAGCTGATCGCTCTCCTGGCTAATGGCGAGTTCCATAGTGGCGAACAGCTGGGAG
AAACCCTGGGCATGTCCAGGGCCGCTATCAACAAGCACATTCAGACTCTGCGCGACTGGGGCGTGGACGT
GTTCACCGTGCCCGGAAAGGGCTACTCTCTGCCCGAGCCTATCCCGCTGCTGAACGCTAAACAGATTCTG
GGACAGCTGGACGGCGGGAGCGTGGCAGTCCTGCCTGTGGTCGACTCCACCAATCAGTACCTGCTGGATC
GAATCGGCGAGCTGAAGAGTGGGGATGCTTGCATTGCAGAATATCAGCAGGCAGGGAGAGGAAGCAGAGG
GAGGAAATGGTTCTCTCCTTTTGGAGCTAACCTGTACCTGAGTATGTTTTGGCGCCTGAAGCGGGGACCA
GCAGCAATCGGCCTGGGCCCGGTCATCGGAATTGTCATGGCAGAAGCGCTGCGAAAGCTGGGAGCAGACA
AGGTGCGAGTCAAATGGCCCAATGACCTGTATCTGCAGGATAGAAAGCTGGCAGGCATCCTGGTGGAGCT
GGCCGGAATAACAGGCGATGCTGCACAGATCGTCATTGGCGCCGGGATTAACGTGGCTATGAGGCGCGTG
GAGGAAAGCGTGGTCAATCAGGGCTGGATCACACTGCAGGAAGCAGGGATTAACCTGGACAGGAATACTC
TGGCCGCTACGCTGATCCGAGAGCTGCGGGCAGCCCTGGAACTGTTCGAGCAGGAAGGCCTGGCTCCATA
TCTGCCACGGTGGGAGAAGCTGGATAACTTCATCAATAGACCCGTGAAGCTGATCATTGGGGACAAAGAG
ATTTTCGGGATTAGCCGGGGGATTGATAAACAGGGAGCCCTGCTGCTGGAACAGGACGGAGTTATCAAAC
CCTGGATGGGCGGAGAAATCAGTCTGCGGTCTGCCGAAAAGCTGCAGGGCAAGCCCATCCCCAACCCCCT
GCTGGGCCTGGACAGCACCAAAGATGAACTCTAAAAGCTTGGATCCAATCAACCTCTGGATTACAAAATT
TGTGAAAGATTGACTGGTATTCTTAACTATGTTGCTCCTTTTACGCTATGTGGATACGCTGCTTTAATGC
CTTTGTATCATGCTATTGCTTCCCGTATGGCTTTCATTTTCTCCTCCTTGTATAAATCCTGGTTGCTGTC
TCTTTATGAGGAGTTGTGGCCCGTTGTCAGGCAACGTGGCGTGGTGTGCACTGTGTTTGCTGACGCAACC
CCCACTGGTTGGGGCATTGCCACCACCTGTCAGCTCCTTTCCGGGACTTTCGCTTTCCCCCTCCCTATTG
CCACGGCGGAACTCATCGCCGCCTGCCTTGCCCGCTGCTGGACAGGGGCTCGGCTGTTGGGCACTGACAA
TTCCGTGGTGTTGTCGGGGAAATCATCGTCCTTTCCTTGGCTGCTCGCCTGTGTTGCCACCTGGATTCTG
CGCGGGACGTCCTTCTGCTACGTCCCTTCGGCCCTCAATCCAGCGGACCTTCCTTCCCGCGGCCTGCTGC
CGGCTCTGCGGCCTCTTCCGCGTCTTCGAGATCTGCCTCGACTGTGCCTTCTAGTTGCCAGCCATCTGTT
GTTTGCCCCTCCCCCGTGCCTTCCTTGACCCTGGAAGGTGCCACTCCCACTGTCCTTTCCTAATAAAATG
AGGAAATTGCATCGCATTGTCTGAGTAGGTGTCATTCTATTCTGGGGGGTGGGGTGGGGCAGGACAGCAA
GGGGGAGGATTGGGAAGACAATAGCAGGCATGCTGGGGACTCGAGTTAAGGGCGAATTCCCGATAAGGAT
CTTCCTAGAGCATGGCTACGTAGATAAGTAGCATGGCGGGTTAATCATTAACTACAAGGAACCCCTAGTG
ATGGAGTTGGCCACTCCCTCTCTGCGCGCTCGCTCGCTCACTGAGGCCGGGCGACCAAAGGTCGCCCGAC
GCCCGGGCTTTGCCCGGGCGGCCTCAGTGAGCGAGCGAGCGCGCAGCCTTAATTAACCTAATTCACTGGC
CGTCGTTTTACAACGTCGTGACTGGGAAAACCCTGGCGTTACCCAACTTAATCGCCTTGCAGCACATCCC
CCTTTCGCCAGCTGGCGTAATAGCGAAGAGGCCCGCACCGATCGCCCTTCCCAACAGTTGCGCAGCCTGA
ATGGCGAATGGG
[124 nt withheld, positions 3443-3566]
C
[91 nt withheld, positions 3568-3658]
A
[49 nt withheld, positions 3660-3708]
CCTTTGACGTTGGAGTCCACGTTCTTT
[37 nt withheld, positions 3736-3772]
ACCCTATCTCGGTCTATTCTTTTGATTTATAAGGGATTTTGCCGATTTCGGCCTATTGGTTAAAAAATGA
GCTGATTTAACAAAAATTTAACGCGAATTTTAACAAAATATTAACGCTTACAATTTAGGTGGCACTTTTC
GGGGAAATGTGCGCGGAACCCCTATTTGTTTATTTTTCTAAATACATTCAAATATGTATCCGCTCATGAG
ACAATAACCCTGATAAATGCTTCAATAATATTGAAAAAGGAAGAGTATGAGTATTCAACATTTCCGTGTC
GCCCTTATTCCCTTTTTTGCGGCATTTTGCCTTCCTGTTTTTGCTCACCCAGAAACGCTGGTGAAAGTAA
AAGATGCTGAAGATCAGTTGGGTGCACGAGTGGGTTACATCGAACTGGATCTCAACAGCGGTAAGATCCT
TGAGAGTTTTCGCCCCGAAGAACGTTTTCCAATGATGAGCACTTTTAAAGTTCTGCTATGTGGCGCGGTA
TTATCCCGTATTGACGCCGGGCAAGAGCAACTCGGTCGCCGCATACACTATTCTCAGAATGACTTGGTTG
AGTACTCACCAGTCACAGAAAAGCATCTTACGGATGGCATGACAGTAAGAGAATTATGCAGTGCTGCCAT
AACCATGAGTGATAACACTGCGGCCAACTTACTTCTGACAACGATCGGAGGACCGAAGGAGCTAACCGCT
TTTTTGCACAACATGGGGGATCATGTAACTCGCCTTGATCGTTGGGAACCGGAGCTGAATGAAGCCATAC
CAAACGACGAGCGTGACACCACGATGCCTGTAGCAATGGCAACAACGTTGCGCAAACTATTAACTGGCGA
ACTACTTACTCTAGCTTCCCGGCAACAATTAATAGACTGGATGGAGGCGGATAAAGTTGCAGGACCACTT
CTGCGCTCGGCCCTTCCGGCTGGCTGGTTTATTGCTGATAAATCTGGAGCCGGTGAGCGTGGGTCTCGCG
GTATCATTGCAGCACTGGGGCCAGATGGTAAGCCCTCCCGTATCGTAGTTATCTACACGACGGGGAGTCA
GGCAACTATGGATGAACGAAATAGACAGATCGCTGAGATAGGTGCCTCACTGATTAAGCATTGGTAACTG
TCAGACCAAGTTTACTCATATATACTTTAGATTGATTTAAAACTTCATTTTTAATTTAAAAGGATCTAGG
TGAAGATCCTTTTTGATAATCTCATGACCAAAATCCCTTAACGTGAGTTTTCGTTCCACTGAGCGTCAGA
CCCCGTAGAAAAGATCAAAGGATCTTCTTGAGATCCTTTTTTTCTGCGCGTAATCTGCTGCTTGCAAACA
AAAAAACCACCGCTACCAGCGGTGGTTTGTTTGCCGGATCAAGAGCTACCAACTCTTTTTCCGAAGGTAA
CTGGCTTCAGCAGAGCGCAGATACCAAATACTGTTCTTCTAGTGTAGCCGTAGTTAGGCCACCACTTCAA
GAACTCTGTAGCACCGCCTACATACCTCGCTCTGCTAATCCTGTTACCAGTGGCTGCTGCCAGTGGCGAT
AAGTCGTGTCTTACCGGGTTGGACTCAAGACGATAGTTACCGGATAAGGCGCAGCGGTCGGGCTGAACGG
GGGGTTCGTGCACACAGCCCAGCTTGGAGCGAACGACCTACACCGAACTGAGATACCTACAGCGTGAGCT
ATGAGAAAGCGCCACGCTTCCCGAAGGGAGAAAGGCGGACAGGTATCCGGTAAGCGGCAGGGTCGGAACA
GGAGAGCGCACGAGGGAGCTTCCAGGGGGAAACGCCTGGTATCTTTATAGTCCTGTCGGGTTTCGCCACC
TCTGACTTGAGCGTCGATTTTTGTGATGCTCGTCAGGGGGGCGGAGCCTATGGAAAAACGCCAGCAACGC
GGCCTTTTTACGGTTCCTGGCCTTTTGCTGGCCTTTTGCTCACATGTTCTTTCCTGCGTTATCCCCTGAT
TCTGTGGATAACCGTATTACCGCCTTTGAGTGAGCTGATACCGCTCGCCGCAGCCGAACGACCGAGCGCA
GCGAGTCAGTGAGCGAGGAAGCGGAAGAGCGCCCAATACGCAAACCGCCTCTCCCCGCGCGTTGGCCGAT
TCATTAATGCAGCTGGCACGACAGGTTTCCCGACTGGAAAGCGGGCAGTGAGCGCAACGCAATTAATGTG
AGTTAGCTCACTCATTAGGCACCCCAGGCTTTACACTTTATGCTTCCGGCTCGTATGTTGTGTGGAATTG
TGAGCGGATAACAATTTCACACAGGAAACAGCTATGACCATGATTACGCCAGATTTAATTAAGG
Features (pLannotate 1.2.2; 18 found; start..end, strand, type, name):
     12..39      +  repeat_region  AAV2 ITR (fragment): inverted terminal repeat of adeno-associated virus serotype 2 inverted
     57..119     -  repeat_region  AAV2 ITR (fragment): inverted terminal repeat of adeno-associated virus serotype 2 inverted
   1004..1136    +  intron         chimeric intron: chimera between introns from human β-globin and immunoglobulin heavy chain genes
   1159..1221    +  sig_peptide    Igκ leader: leader sequence from mouse immunoglobulin κ light chain
   1222..1248    +  CDS            3xHA (fragment): three tandem HA epitope tags
   1255..2211    +  CDS            TurboID: mutant of the E. coli biotin ligase BioID engineered for improved catalytic efficiency (Branon et al., 2018)
   2287..2828    +  misc_feature   WPRE (fragment): woodchuck hepatitis virus posttranscriptional regulatory element
   2842..3049    +  polyA_signal   bGH poly(A) signal: bovine growth hormone polyadenylation signal
   3137..3267    +  repeat_region  AAV2 ITR (fragment): inverted terminal repeat of adeno-associated virus serotype 2 inverted
   3281..3438    +  CDS            lacZα (fragment): LacZα fragment of β-galactosidase; lacZ fragment
   3443..3871    +  rep_origin     f1 ori (sequence partly withheld): f1 bacteriophage origin of replication; arrow indicates direction of (+) strand synthesis
   3924..4028    +  promoter       AmpR promoter: bla
   4029..4889    +  CDS            AmpR: β-lactamase; bla; confers resistance to ampicillin, carbenicillin, and related antibiotics
   5060..5648    +  rep_origin     ori: high-copy-number ColE1/pMB1/pBR322/pUC origin of replication
   5831..5923    +  CDS            lacI (fragment): lac repressor; lacI; The lac repressor binds to the lac operator to inhibit transcription in E. coli. This inhibition can be relieved by adding lactose or isopropyl-β-D-thiogalactopyranoside (IPTG).
   5936..5957    +  protein_bind   CAP binding site: CAP binding activates transcription in the presence of cAMP. E. coli catabolite activator protein
   5972..6002    +  promoter       lac promoter: promoter for the E. coli lac operon
   6010..6026    +  protein_bind   lac operator: The lac repressor binds to the lac operator to inhibit transcription in E. coli. This inhibition can be relieved by adding lactose or isopropyl-β-D-thiogalactopyranoside (IPTG). lac repressor encoded by lacI
