[The description below was written by a language model from this plasmid's Addgene catalogue record and pLannotate feature annotations shown in this document.]
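Description:
pAAV-tMCK-ER-TurboID is an adeno-associated virus transfer plasmid of about 6.1 kb, built to express an endoplasmic reticulum-localized TurboID biotin ligase specifically in muscle. It is propagated in E. coli through a high-copy ColE1/pUC-type origin and selected with ampicillin via the β-lactamase gene. An f1 phage origin and remnants of a lac cassette (lacZα and lacI fragments, lac promoter and operator, CAP site) are carried over from the cloning backbone. The expression cassette lies between AAV2 inverted terminal repeats, which are annotated only as fragments. These repeats direct replication and packaging of the intervening DNA into AAV particles when helper functions are supplied.

According to the catalogue entry, transcription is driven by the tMCK promoter, a muscle-specific element. It is not annotated in the feature table, but presumably lies in the unannotated region between the left ITR and a chimeric β-globin/immunoglobulin intron, which is included to enhance expression. The open reading frame begins with a mouse Igκ leader that routes the protein into the secretory pathway, followed by an HA epitope and the TurboID coding sequence. The record also lists a C-terminal V5 tag, which the feature table does not annotate. No ER retention motif is annotated either, so the basis of ER localization beyond the signal peptide is not stated. A WPRE and a bovine growth hormone polyadenylation signal follow to stabilize and terminate the transcript.

The associated publication concerns cell type-selective secretome profiling in vivo. That fits with using this vector to biotinylate proteins as they pass through the secretory pathway of muscle cells, so that they can be captured and identified.
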