Addgene plasmid #149412: pAAV-tMCK-ER-TurboID
Purpose: Muscle-specific expression of ER-localized TurboID, N-term HA tag, C-term V5 tag, in AAV expression plasmid. Amp selection
Depositing lab: Jonathan Long. Depositing organization: Stanford University. Publication: Cell type-selective secretome profiling in vivo. Wei W, Riley NM, Yang AC, Kim JT, Terrell SM, Li VL, Garcia-Contreras M, Bertozzi CR, Long JZ. Nat Chem Biol. 2021 Mar;17(3):326-334. doi: 10.1038/s41589-020-00698-y. Epub 2020 Nov 16. PubMed 33199915.
Backbone
  Vector backbone: AAV
  Total vector size (bp): 6072
  Vector type: AAV
Growth in bacteria
  Bacterial resistance: Ampicillin, 100 μg/mL
  Growth temperature: 37°C
  Growth strain: NEB Stable
  Copy number: Unknown
Gene/Insert
  Gene/Insert name: ER-TurboID
  Insert size (bp): 1116
  Promoter: tMCK
  Tag / fusion protein: V5 (C terminal on insert); HA (N terminal on insert)
  Cloning method: Restriction Enzyme; 5′ cloning site NotI (not destroyed); 3′ cloning site HindIII (not destroyed)
  Sequencing primers: 5′ aaactgggcttgtcgagaca; 3′ gcagcgtatccacatag
Terms and licenses: Academic/Nonprofit Terms; Industry Terms: Not Available to Industry
How to cite: pAAV-tMCK-ER-TurboID was a gift from Jonathan Long (Addgene plasmid # 149412 ; http://n2t.net/addgene:149412 ; RRID:Addgene_149412)
